>Addgene plasmid #248028 | pAAV-hSyn-hpGRISZ-TM | addgene full sequence | sequence record 495225 | Addgene NGS Result
GTCCTCCGATCGTTGTCAGAAGTAAGTTGGCCGCAGTGTTATCACTCATGGTTATGGCAGCACTGCATAA
TTCTCTTACTGTCATGCCATCCGTAAGATGCTTTTCTGTGACTGGTGAGTACTCAACCAAGTCATTCTGA
GAATAGTGTATGCGGCGACCGAGTTGCTCTTGCCCGGCGTCAATACGGGATAATACCGCGCCACATAGCA
GAACTTTAAAAGTGCTCATCATTGGAAAACGTTCTTCGGGGCGAAAACTCTCAAGGATCTTACCGCTGTT
GAGATCCAGTTCGATGTAACCCACTCGTGCACCCAACTGATCTTCAGCATCTTTTACTTTCACCAGCGTT
TCTGGGTGAGCAAAAACAGGAAGGCAAAATGCCGCAAAAAAGGGAATAAGGGCGACACGGAAATGTTGAA
TACTCATACTCTTCCTTTTTCAATATTATTGAAGCATTTATCAGGGTTATTGTCTCATGAGCGGATACAT
ATTTGAATGTATTTAGAAAAATAAACAAATAGGGGTTCCGCGCACATTTCCCCGAAAAGTGCCACCTAAA
TTGTAAGCGTTAATATTTTGTTAAAATTCGCGTTAAATTTTTGTTAAATCAGCTCATTTTTTAACCAATA
GGCCGAAATCGGCAAAATCCCTTATAAATCAAAAGAATAGACCGAGATAGGGT
[37 nt withheld, positions 684-720]
AAAGAACGTGGACTCCAACGTCAAAGG
[49 nt withheld, positions 748-796]
T
[91 nt withheld, positions 798-888]
G
[124 nt withheld, positions 890-1013]
CCCATTCGCCATTCAGGCTGCGCAACTGTTGGGAAGGGCGATCGGTGCGGGCCTCTTCGCTATTACGCCA
GCTGCGCGCTCGCTCGCTCACTGAGGCCGCCCGGGCAAAGCCCGGGCGTCGGGCGACCTTTGGTCGCCCG
GCCTCAGTGAGCGAGCGAGCGCGCAGAGAGGGAGTGGCCAACTCCATCACTAGGGGTTCCTTGTAGTTAA
TGATTAACCCGCCATGCTACTTATCTACGTAGCCATGCTCTAGGAAGATCCAGGGCCCTGCGTATGAGTG
CAAGTGGGTTTTAGGACCAGGATGAGGCGGGGTGGGGGTGCCTACCTGACGACCGGCCCCGACCCACTGG
ACAAGCACCCAACCCCCATTCCCCAAATTGCGCATCCCCTATCAGAGAGGGGGAGGGGAAACAGGATGCG
GCGAGGCGCGTGCGCACTGCCAGCTTCAGCACCGCGGACAGTGCCTTCGCCCCCGCCTGGCGGCGCGCGC
CACCGCCGCCTCAGCACTGAAGGCGCGCTGACGTCACTCGCCGGTCCCCCGCAAACTCCCCTTCCCGGCC
ACCTTGGTCGCGTCCGCGCCGCCGCCGGCCCAGCCGGACCGCACCACGCGAGGCGCGAGATAGGGGGGCA
CGGGCGCGACCATCTGCGCTGCGGCGCCGGCGACTCAGCGCTGCCTCAGTCTGCGGTGGGCAGCGGAGGA
GTCGTGTCGTGCCTGAGAGCGCAGTCCAATTCAAGCTGCTAGCAAGGATCCCGCCACCATGGAGACAGAC
ACACTCCTGCTATGGGTACTGCTGCTCTGGGTTCCAGGTTCCACTGGTGACAGATCTATGAACAATAACG
ATCTCTTTCAGGCATCACGTCGGCGTTTTCTGGCACAACTCGGCAGCTTAACCGACGCCGGGACGCTGGG
GCCGTCATTGTTAACGCCGCGACGTGCGACTGCGGCGCAAGCGGCGACTGACGCTTCTAGAGGTATGGCT
GGCGTGACTGGTGGACAGCAAATGGGTCGGGATCTGTACGACGATGATGATAATGATCTCGCCACTCTCG
AGTTGGTAGACGCTAAGAGAAAACACCCAGTACATGGTGTTGAATTAACAGATTATGTTTATATCAAGGC
CGACAAGCGGAGGAATGGCATCAAGGCGAACTTCCTGATCCGCCACAACGTGGAGGACGGCAGCGTGCAG
CTCGCCGACCACTACCAGCGGAACACCCCCATCGGCGACGGCCCCGTGCTGCTGCCCGACAACCACTACC
TGATGTACCAGACCGTGCTGAGCAAAGACCCCAACGAGAAGCGAGATCACATGGTCCTGCTGGAGTACGT
GACCGCCGCCGGGATTACTCTCGGCGGTAGTGGGGGGCAAAGGGTGGACGGTGGATCCGGTGGCACCGGG
GTGAGCAGGGGCGAGGAGCTGTTCACCGGGGTGGTGCCCATCCTGGTCGTACTGGACGGCGTCGTTAACG
GCCACAAGTTCCGCGTGAGGGGCGAAGGTGAGGGCGATGCCACCAACGGCAAGCTGACCTTGAAGTTCAT
CTGCACTACCGGCATGCTGCCAGTGCCCTGGCCCACCCTCGTGACCACCTTTACCTACGGCGTGCAGTGC
TTCGCCCGGTACCCCGACCACATGAAGCAGCACGACTTCTTCAAGTCCGCGATGCCCGAAGGCTACATCC
AGGAGCGCAACATCTTCTTCAAGGACGACGGCACCTACAAGACCCGCGCCGAGGTGAAGTTCGAGGGCGA
CACCCTGGTGAACCGCATCGAGCTGAAGGGCGTCGACTTCAAGGAGGATGGCAACATCCTGGGGCACAAG
CTGGAGTTCGAGTTTGCTAAAGGTGAGCATCCAGTACATGGAGCAAAGCTGACTGACGTCGACGAACAAA
AACTCATCTCAGAAGAGGATCTGAATGCTGTGGGCCAGGACACGCAGGAGGTCATCGTGGTGCCACACTC
CTTGCCCTTTAAGGTGGTGGTGATCTCAGCCATCCTGGCCCTGGTGGTGCTCACCATCATCTCCCTTATC
ATCCTCATCATGCTTTGGCAGAAGAAGCCACGTTAGAAGCTTATCGATAATCAACCTCTGGATTACAAAA
TTTGTGAAAGATTGACTGGTATTCTTAACTATGTTGCTCCTTTTACGCTATGTGGATACGCTGCTTTAAT
GCCTTTGTATCATGCTATTGCTTCCCGTATGGCTTTCATTTTCTCCTCCTTGTATAAATCCTGGTTGCTG
TCTCTTTATGAGGAGTTGTGGCCCGTTGTCAGGCAACGTGGCGTGGTGTGCACTGTGTTTGCTGACGCAA
CCCCCACTGGTTGGGGCATTGCCACCACCTGTCAGCTCCTTTCCGGGACTTTCGCTTTCCCCCTCCCTAT
TGCCACGGCGGAACTCATCGCCGCCTGCCTTGCCCGCTGCTGGACAGGGGCTCGGCTGTTGGGCACTGAC
AATTCCGTGGTGTTGTCGGGGAAATCATCGTCCTTTCCTTGGCTGCTCGCCTGTGTTGCCACCTGGATTC
TGCGCGGGACGTCCTTCTGCTACGTCCCTTCGGCCCTCAATCCAGCGGACCTTCCTTCCCGCGGCCTGCT
GCCGGCTCTGCGGCCTCTTCCGCGTCTTCGCCTTCGCCCTCAGACGAGTCGGATCTCCCTTTGGGCCGCC
TCCCCGCATCGATACCGTCGACCTCGACCCGGGCGGCCGCTTCGAGCAGACATGATAAGATACATTGATG
AGTTTGGACAAACCACAACTAGAATGCAGTGAAAAAAATGCTTTATTTGTGAAATTTGTGATGCTATTGC
TTTATTTGTAACCATTATAAGCTGCAATAAACAAGTTAACAACAACAATTGCATTCATTTTATGTTTCAG
GTTCAGGGGGAGATGTGGGAGGTTTTTTAAAGCAAGTAAAACCTCTACAAATGTGGTAAAATCGATAAGG
ATCTTCCTAGAGCATGGCTACGTAGATAAGTAGCATGGCGGGTTAATCATTAACTACAAGGAACCCCTAG
TGATGGAGTTGGCCACTCCCTCTCTGCGCGCTCGCTCGCTCACTGAGGCCGGGCGACCAAAGGTCGCCCG
ACGCCCGGGCTTTGCCCGGGCGGCCTCAGTGAGCGAGCGAGCGCGCAGCTGCATTAATGAATCGGCCAAC
GCGCGGGGAGAGGCGGTTTGCGTATTGGGCGCTCTTCCGCTTCCTCGCTCACTGACTCGCTGCGCTCGGT
CGTTCGGCTGCGGCGAGCGGTATCAGCTCACTCAAAGGCGGTAATACGGTTATCCACAGAATCAGGGGAT
AACGCAGGAAAGAACATGTGAGCAAAAGGCCAGCAAAAGGCCAGGAACCGTAAAAAGGCCGCGTTGCTGG
CGTTTTTCCATAGGCTCCGCCCCCCTGACGAGCATCACAAAAATCGACGCTCAAGTCAGAGGTGGCGAAA
CCCGACAGGACTATAAAGATACCAGGCGTTTCCCCCTGGAAGCTCCCTCGTGCGCTCTCCTGTTCCGACC
CTGCCGCTTACCGGATACCTGTCCGCCTTTCTCCCTTCGGGAAGCGTGGCGCTTTCTCATAGCTCACGCT
GTAGGTATCTCAGTTCGGTGTAGGTCGTTCGCTCCAAGCTGGGCTGTGTGCACGAACCCCCCGTTCAGCC
CGACCGCTGCGCCTTATCCGGTAACTATCGTCTTGAGTCCAACCCGGTAAGACACGACTTATCGCCACTG
GCAGCAGCCACTGGTAACAGGATTAGCAGAGCGAGGTATGTAGGCGGTGCTACAGAGTTCTTGAAGTGGT
GGCCTAACTACGGCTACACTAGAAGAACAGTATTTGGTATCTGCGCTCTGCTGAAGCCAGTTACCTTCGG
AAAAAGAGTTGGTAGCTCTTGATCCGGCAAACAAACCACCGCTGGTAGCGGTGGTTTTTTTGTTTGCAAG
CAGCAGATTACGCGCAGAAAAAAAGGATCTCAAGAAGATCCTTTGATCTTTTCTACGGGGTCTGACGCTC
AGTGGAACGAAAACTCACGTTAAGGGATTTTGGTCATGAGATTATCAAAAAGGATCTTCACCTAGATCCT
TTTAAATTAAAAATGAAGTTTTAAATCAATCTAAAGTATATATGAGTAAACTTGGTCTGACAGTTACCAA
TGCTTAATCAGTGAGGCACCTATCTCAGCGATCTGTCTATTTCGTTCATCCATAGTTGCCTGACTCCCCG
TCGTGTAGATAACTACGATACGGGAGGGCTTACCATCTGGCCCCAGTGCTGCAATGATACCGCGAGACCC
ACGCTCACCGGCTCCAGATTTATCAGCAATAAACCAGCCAGCCGGAAGGGCCGAGCGCAGAAGTGGTCCT
GCAACTTTATCCGCCTCCATCCAGTCTATTAATTGTTGCCGGGAAGCTAGAGTAAGTAGTTCGCCAGTTA
ATAGTTTGCGCAACGTTGTTGCCATTGCTACAGGCATCGTGGTGTCACGCTCGTCGTTTGGTATGGCTTC
ATTCAGCTCCGGTTCCCAACGATCAAGGCGAGTTACATGATCCCCCATGTTGTGCAAAAAAGCGGTTAGC
TCCTTCG
Features (pLannotate 1.2.2; 18 found; start..end, strand, type, name):
    428..532     -  promoter       AmpR promoter: bla
    585..1013    -  rep_origin     f1 ori (sequence partly withheld): f1 bacteriophage origin of replication; arrow indicates direction of (+) strand synthesis
   1018..1087    -  CDS            lacZα (fragment): LacZα fragment of β-galactosidase; lacZ fragment
   1082..1214    -  repeat_region  AAV2 ITR (fragment): inverted terminal repeat of adeno-associated virus serotype 2 inverted
   1290..1737    +  promoter       hSyn promoter: human synapsin I promoter; confers neuron-specific expression (Kügler et al., 2003)
   1772..1834    +  sig_peptide    Igκ leader: leader sequence from mouse immunoglobulin κ light chain
   1841..2020    +  CDS            torA (fragment): TORA_ECOLI - Experimental evidence at protein level: Swiss-Prot protein existence level 1. Reduces trimethylamine-N-oxide (TMAO) into trimethylamine; an anaerobic reaction coupled to energy-yielding reactions. From Escherichia coli (strain K12).
   2024..2046    +  CDS            Xpress™ tag (fragment): Xpress™ epitope tag, including an enterokinase recognition and cleavage site
   2120..2842    +  CDS            cEGFP: cEGFP is a basic (constitutively fluorescent) green fluorescent protein published in 2008, derived from Aequorea victoria.
   2930..3076    +  CDS            PDGFRβ TM domain: transmembrane domain from platelet derived growth factor receptor beta
   3092..3680    +  misc_feature   WPRE: woodchuck hepatitis virus posttranscriptional regulatory element
   3681..3700    +  misc_feature   MCS (fragment): pBluescript multiple cloning site
   3729..3850    -  polyA_signal   SV40 poly(A) signal: SV40 polyadenylation signal
   3873..3941    -  CDS            large T antigen (fragment): large T antigen from SV40 (simian virus 40)
   4012..4145    +  repeat_region  AAV2 ITR: inverted terminal repeat of adeno-associated virus serotype 2 inverted
   4139..4195    -  CDS            lacI (fragment): lac repressor; lacI; The lac repressor binds to the lac operator to inhibit transcription in E. coli. This inhibition can be relieved by adding lactose or isopropyl-β-D-thiogalactopyranoside (IPTG).
   4378..4966    -  rep_origin     ori: high-copy-number ColE1/pMB1/pBR322/pUC origin of replication
   5137..427     -  CDS            AmpR (across the origin): β-lactamase; bla; confers resistance to ampicillin, carbenicillin, and related antibiotics
