[The description below was written by a language model from this plasmid's Addgene catalogue record and pLannotate feature annotations shown in this document.]
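Description:
pAAV-hSyn-hpGRISZ-TM is an AAV transfer plasmid of about 5.6 kb, built on the pAAV-hSyn backbone and intended for packaging recombinant adeno-associated virus that delivers hpGRISZ, a synthetic "high-performance green indicator for synaptic Zn2+". In bacteria it is maintained through a high-copy ColE1/pUC-type origin and selected with ampicillin via the β-lactamase gene and its own promoter. An f1 phage origin is also present. Small lacZα, lacI and pBluescript MCS fragments are annotated as backbone remnants. Two AAV2 inverted terminal repeats (one annotated as a fragment) flank the expression cassette and define the segment that is replicated and packaged into viral particles when rep, cap and helper functions are supplied in trans.

Between the ITRs, the human synapsin I promoter drives neuron-restricted expression of the sensor, which was inserted between NcoI and HindIII sites. The open reading frame begins with a mouse Igκ leader peptide that routes the protein into the secretory pathway, and it ends with the PDGFRβ transmembrane domain, so the sensor should be anchored in the plasma membrane with its sensing portion facing the extracellular space, consistent with the "TM" in the name. The intervening region is annotated as an EGFP-type green fluorescent protein, preceded by short matches to a torA fragment and an Xpress tag fragment. These are automated similarity hits, and the record does not describe the zinc-binding elements or the sensor's internal architecture. A WPRE downstream of the coding sequence enhances transcript stability and expression. An SV40 poly(A) signal follows, although it is annotated on the reverse strand. The construct is used to make AAV for imaging synaptic zinc dynamics in neurons, including in vivo.
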