Addgene plasmid #248028: pAAV-hSyn-hpGRISZ-TM
Purpose: Plasmid for packing AAV for hpGRISZ (synaptic zinc sensor)
Depositing lab: Huiwang Ai. Depositing organization: University of Virginia. Publication: An Ultraresponsive Green Biosensor for Robust in Vivo Imaging of Synaptic Zinc Dynamics. Zhang H, Kumar M, Correia R, Yang S, Huang W, Soares-Cunha C, Cody PA, Zhang Y, Tian X, Zhao S, Drobizhev M, Rodrigues AJ, Tzounopoulos T, Ai HW. ACS Sens. 2026 Mar 3. doi: 10.1021/acssensors.5c04244. PubMed 41774729.
Backbone
  Vector backbone: pAAV-hSyn
  Backbone size w/o insert (bp): 4261
  Total vector size (bp): 5571
  Vector type: AAV
Growth in bacteria
  Bacterial resistance: Ampicillin, 100 μg/mL
  Growth temperature: 37°C
  Growth strain: NEB Stable
  Copy number: Unknown
Gene/Insert
  Gene/Insert name: hpGRISZ (alt name: high-performance green indicator for synaptic Zn2+)
  Species: Synthetic
  Promoter: hSyn
  Cloning method: Restriction Enzyme; 5′ cloning site NcoI (unknown if destroyed); 3′ cloning site HindIII (unknown if destroyed)
  Sequencing primers: 5′ AGGATCCCGCCACCATGGAGACAGACACACTCCTGCTA; 3′ GTTGATTATCGATAAGCTTCTAACGTGGCTTCTTCT
Terms and licenses: Academic/Nonprofit Terms; Industry Terms: Not Available to Industry
Depositor comments: Please visit https://doi.org/10.1101/2025.10.06.680726 for bioRxiv preprint.
How to cite: pAAV-hSyn-hpGRISZ-TM was a gift from Huiwang Ai (Addgene plasmid # 248028 ; http://n2t.net/addgene:248028 ; RRID:Addgene_248028)
